Addgene plasmid #170914: pGREAT26
Purpose: GoldenBraid Double Transcriptional Unit - pEstradiol_Inducible_E-Luc_NtEUt+pNOS_Red-F_NOSt
Depositing lab: Markita Landry. Depositing organization: University of California, Berkeley. Publication: A Ratiometric Dual Color Luciferase Reporter for Fast Characterization of Transcriptional Regulatory Elements in Plants. Gonzalez-Grandio E, Demirer GS, Ma W, Brady S, Landry MP. ACS Synth Biol. 2021 Sep 14. doi: 10.1021/acssynbio.1c00248. PubMed 34520169.
Backbone
  Vector backbone: pDGB1_omega1
  Backbone manufacturer: Diego Orzaez Lab
  Backbone size w/o insert (bp): 2925
  Vector type: Plant Expression, Luciferase, Synthetic Biology
Growth in bacteria
  Bacterial resistance: Spectinomycin, 50 μg/mL
  Growth temperature: 37°C
  Growth strain: DH5alpha
  Copy number: High Copy
Gene/Insert
  Gene/Insert name: E-Luc (alt name: Enhanced beetle luciferase)
  Species: Pyrearinus termitilluminans (E-Luc) and Luciola curciata (Red-F)
  Insert size (bp): 7071
  Mutation: c.375C>T silent mutation to remove BbsI site (E-Luc), p.S286Y Red mutant (RedF)
  Promoter: pEstradiol_Inducible
  Cloning method: Restriction Enzyme; 5′ cloning site Esp3I (destroyed during cloning); 3′ cloning site Esp3I (destroyed during cloning)
  Sequencing primers: 5′ GGGAAACGCCTGGTATCTTT; 3′ CCGATCCCCGGAATTAGATC
Terms and licenses: Academic/Nonprofit Terms; Industry Terms: Not Available to Industry
Depositor comments: Encodes both E-Luc and Red-F transcriptional units. Insert can be excised by BsaI digestion. Requires pSOUP for replication in agrobacterium . Please visit https://www.biorxiv.org/content/10.1101/2021.05.26.443018v2 to read the preprint on bioRxiv
How to cite: pGREAT26 was a gift from Markita Landry (Addgene plasmid # 170914 ; http://n2t.net/addgene:170914 ; RRID:Addgene_170914)
