[The description below was written by a language model from this plasmid's Addgene catalogue record and pLannotate feature annotations shown in this document.]
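Description:
pGREAT26 is a GoldenBraid omega-level binary plasmid for plant expression, built in the pDGB1_omega1 backbone, that carries a ratiometric dual-colour luciferase reporter. In E. coli it is maintained at high copy from a ColE1/pUC-type origin and selected with spectinomycin through the aadA gene. It also carries the pSa origin, which lacks its own replicase, so the depositor notes that the pSOUP helper plasmid is needed for replication in Agrobacterium. Left and right T-DNA border repeats flank the payload, which suits Agrobacterium-mediated delivery into plant cells. The composite insert was assembled with Esp3I, whose sites were destroyed in cloning, and can be released with BsaI for further GoldenBraid assembly.

The test unit places E-Luc, an enhanced green-emitting beetle luciferase from Pyrearinus termitilluminans, under an estradiol-inducible promoter with the NtEU terminator. A silent change in E-Luc removes a BbsI site. The feature table shows that the inducible system is self-contained. A 35S-derived promoter drives a chimeric activator made of the LexA DNA-binding domain, the VP16 activation domain and an estrogen receptor ligand-binding domain, ending in the pea rbcS-E9 terminator. A second minimal CaMV 35S promoter follows downstream and presumably sits behind the activator's operator sites to drive E-Luc. The automated annotation does not label the operators, the E-Luc coding sequence or its terminator, and a few short yeast and Drosophila promoter hits in this region are probably spurious matches. The second unit expresses Red-F, the red-shifted S286Y mutant of Luciola cruciata luciferase, from the constitutive NOS promoter and terminator. Red-F serves as an internal normaliser, so the green-to-red signal ratio reports estradiol-induced promoter activity when characterising transcriptional regulatory elements in plants.
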