Features (pLannotate 1.2.2; 24 found; start..end, strand, type, name):
     71..89      -  misc_feature   MCS (fragment): pUC18/19 multiple cloning site
    161..206     +  promoter       35SPPDK promoter (fragment): hybrid promoter consisting of the cauliflower mosaic virus 35S enhancer fused to the maize C4PPDK basal promoter (Yoo et al., 2007)
    205..251     +  promoter       minimal CaMV 35S promoter: minimal 35S promoter from cauliflower mosaic virus
    280..531     +  CDS            LexA BD: DNA-binding domain of E. coli LexA; lexA (truncated); binds the 16-bp palindromic sequence 5'-CTGTATATATATACAG-3'
    547..780     +  CDS            VP16 AD: transcriptional activation domain of herpes simplex virus protein VP16 (Triezenberg et al., 1988; Cousens et al., 1989); UL48
    790..1725    +  CDS            ERT2: mutated ligand-binding domain of the human estrogen receptor (Feil et al., 1997)
   1745..1834    +  CDS            NR3C1 (fragment): GCR_RABIT - Also known as GRL. Experimental evidence at protein level: Swiss-Prot protein existence level 1. Receptor for glucocorticoids (GC). Has a dual mode of action: as a transcription factor that binds to glucocorticoid response elements (GRE), both for nuclear and mitochondrial DNA, and as a modulator of other transcription factors. Affects inflammatory responses, cellular proliferation and differentiation in target tissues. Involved in chromatin remodeling. Plays a role in rapid mRNA degradation by binding to the 5' UTR of target mRNAs and interacting with PNRC2 in a ligand-dependent m
   1864..2158    +  terminator     E9 terminator (fragment): terminator and polyadenylation signal from the pea rbcS-E9 gene
   2185..2213    -  promoter       GAL1 promoter (fragment): S. cerevisiae GAL1; inducible promoter, regulated by Gal4
   2377..2436    -  promoter       GAL10 promoter (fragment): S. cerevisiae GAL10; inducible promoter, regulated by Gal4
   2455..2501    +  promoter       minimal CaMV 35S promoter: minimal 35S promoter from cauliflower mosaic virus
   3256..3272    -  promoter       dU6-3 promoter (fragment): RNA polymerase III promoter for Drosophila U6-3 snRNA (Port et al., 2014)
   4728..4907    +  promoter       NOS promoter: nopaline synthase promoter
   4966..6585    +  CDS            LUCI_LUCCR: Experimental evidence at protein level: Swiss-Prot protein existence level 1. Produces green light with a wavelength of 544 nm. From Luciola cruciata (Japanese firefly) (Genji firefly).
   6612..6864    +  terminator     NOS terminator: nopaline synthase terminator and poly(A) signal
   6985..7072    +  promoter       AmpR promoter (fragment): bla
   7106..7130    +  misc_feature   RB T-DNA repeat: right border repeat from nopaline C58 T-DNA
   7221..7809    -  rep_origin     ori: high-copy-number ColE1/pMB1/pBR322/pUC origin of replication
   7983..8771    -  CDS            aadA: S3AD_ECOLX - Experimental evidence at protein level: Swiss-Prot protein existence level 1. Mediates bacterial resistance to the antibiotics streptomycin and spectinomycin. From Escherichia coli.
   8778..8834    -  CDS            GmR (fragment): gentamycin acetyltransferase; aacC1; confers resistance to gentamycin
   9010..9033    -  promoter       Pc promoter (fragment): intI1 (promoter lies within the coding sequence); class 1 integron promoter
   9309..9410    +  CDS            TRA2_ECOLX (fragment): Protein predicted: Swiss-Prot protein existence level 4. Required for transposition of transposon Tn903. From Escherichia coli.
   9415..9850    +  rep_origin     pSa ori: origin of replication from bacterial plasmid pSa
   9977..3       +  misc_feature   LB T-DNA repeat (across the origin): left border repeat from nopaline C58 T-DNA (truncated)
>Addgene plasmid #170914 | pGREAT26 | addgene full sequence | sequence record 334493 | Addgene NGS Result
TAACGGATCCGGTCTCAGGAGATAGTTTAAACTGAAGGCGGGAAACGACAATCTGATCCAAGCTCAAGCT
AAGCTTGCATGCCTGCAGGATATCGTGGATCCAAGCTTGCCACGTGCCGCCACGTGCCGCCACGTGCCGC
CACGTGCCTCTAGAGGATCCATCTCCACTGACGTAAGGGATGACGCACAATCCCACTATCCTTCGCAAGA
CCCTTCCTCTATATAAGGAAGTTCATTTCATTTGGAGAGGACACGCTGGGATCCCCAATTCCGGGCGGAA
TGAAAGCGTTAACGGCCAGGCAACAAGAGGTGTTTGATCTCATCCGTGATCACATCAGCCAGACAGGTAT
GCCGCCGACGCGTGCGGAAATCGCGCAGCGTTTGGGGTTCCGTTCCCCAAACGCGGCTGAAGAACATCTG
AAGGCGCTGGCACGCAAAGGCGTTATTGAAATTGTTTCCGGCGCATCACGCGGGATTCGTCTGTTGCAGG
AAGAGGAAGAAGGGTTGCCGCTGGTAGGTCGTGTGGCTGCCGGTGAACCGTCGAGCGCCCCCCCGACCGA
TGTCAGCCTGGGGGACGAGCTCCACTTAGACGGCGAGGACGTGGCGATGGCGCATGCCGACGCGCTAGAC
GATTTCGATCTGGACATGTTGGGGGACGGGGATTCCCCGGGTCCGGGATTTACCCCCCACGACTCCGCCC
CCTACGGCGCTCTGGATATGGCCGACTTCGAGTTTGAGCAGATGTTTACCGATGCCCTTGGAATTGACGA
GTACGGTGGGGATCCGTCTGCTGGAGACATGAGAGCTGCCAACCTTTGGCCAAGCCCGCTCATGATCAAA
CGCTCTAAGAAGAACAGCCTGGCCTTGTCCCTGACGGCCGACCAGATGGTCAGTGCCTTGTTGGATGCTG
AGCCCCCCATACTCTATTCCGAGTATGATCCTACCAGACCCTTCAGTGAAGCTTCGATGATGGGCTTACT
GACCAACCTGGCAGACAGGGAGCTGGTTCACATGATCAACTGGGCGAAGAGGGTGCCAGGCTTTGTGGAT
TTGACCCTCCATGATCAGGTCCACCTTCTAGAATGTGCCTGGCTAGAGATCCTGATGATTGGTCTTGTCT
GGCGCTCCATGGAGCACCCAGGGAAGCTACTGTTTGCTCCTAACTTGCTCTTGGACAGGAACCAGGGAAA
ATGTGTAGAGGGCATGGTGGAGATCTTCGACATGCTGCTGGCTACATCATCTCGGTTCCGCATGATGAAT
CTGCAGGGAGAGGAGTTTGTGTGCCTCAAATCTATTATTTTGCTTAATTCTGGAGTGTACACATTTCTGT
CCAGCACCCTGAAGTCTCTGGAAGAGAAGGACCATATCCACCGAGTCCTGGACAAGATCACAGACACTTT
GATCCACCTGATGGCCAAGGCAGGCCTGACCCTGCAGCAGCAGCACCAGCGGCTGGCCCAGCTCCTCCTC
ATCCTCTCCCACATCAGGCACATGAGTAACAAAGGCATGGAGCATCTGTACAGCATGAAGTGCAAGAACG
TGGTGCCCCTCTATGACCTGCTGCTGGAGATGCTGGACGCCCACCGCCTACATGCGCCCACTAGCCGTGG
AGGGGCATCCGTGGAGGAGACAGACCAAAGCCACTTGGCCACTGCGGGCTCTACTTCATCGCATTCCTTG
CAAAAGTATTACATCACGGGGGAGGCAGAGGGTTTCCCTGCCACAGTCTGAGAGCTCCCTGGCGGAATTC
CCAGAGATGTTAGCTGAAATCATCACTAATCAGATACCAAAATATTCAAATGGAAATATCAAAAAGCTTC
TGTTTCATCAAAAATGACTCGACCTAACTGAGTAAGCTAGCTTGTTCGAGTATTATGGCATTGGGAAAAC
TGTTTTTCTTGTACCATTTGTTGTGCTTGTAATTTACTGTGTTTTTTATTCGGTTTTCGCTATCGAACTG
TGAAATGGAAATGGATGGAGAAGAGTTAATGAATGATATGGTCCTTTTGTTCATTCTCAAATTAATATTA
TTTGTTTTTTCTCTTATTTGTTGTGTGTTGAATTTGAAATTATAAGAGATATGCAAACATTTTGTTTTGA
GTAAAAATGTGTCAAATCGTGGCCTCTAATGACCGAAGTTAATATGAGGAGTAAAACATCCCAAACAGCT
TGGGCTGCAGGTCGAGGCTAAAAAACTAATCGCATTATCATCCCCTCGACGTACTGTACATATAACCACT
GGTTTTATATACAGCAGTACTGTACATATAACCACTGGTTTTATATACAGCAGTCGACGTACTGTACATA
TAACCACTGGTTTTATATACAGCAGTACTGTACATATAACCACTGGTTTTATATACAGCAGTCGAGGTAA
GATTAGATATGGATATGTATATGGATATGTATATGGTGGTAATGCCATGTAATATGCTCGACTCTAGGAT
CTTCGCAAGACCCTTCCTCTATATAAGGAAGTTCATTTCATTTGGAGAGGACACGCTGAAGCTAGTCAAT
GGAGAGAGAGAAGAACGTGGTGTACGGCCCCGAGCCCAAGCACCCTCTGGGCAACTTCACCGCCGGCGAG
ATGCTGTACAACGCTCTGCACAAGCACTCCCACATCCCCCAGGCCATCCTGGACGTGATGGGCAACGAGT
CCCTTTCCTACCAGGAGTTCTTCGACACTACTGTGAAGCTGGGCCAGAGCCTCCAGAACTGTGGCTACAA
GATGAACGATGTCGTGTCGATCTGTGCAGAGAACAACAAGAGATTCTTCATCCCCATCATCTCCGCCTGG
TACATCGGCATGGTGGTGGCCCCTGTGAACGAGGACTATATCCCAGACGAGCTGTGTAAAGTGACCGGCA
TCTCCAAGCCGATCCTGGTCTTTACCACTAGGAAGATCCTGCCTAAGGTTTTGGAGGTTAAAGACAGAAC
CAACTACATAAAGAGGATCATCATACTGGACTCTGAAGAGAACCTGCTGGGCTGCGAGAGCCTGCACAAC
TTCATGTCCAGGTACTCCGACAACAACCTCCAAACATTCAAGCCTCTGCACTACGACCCTGTGGACCAGG
TAGCCGCCATCCTGTGCTCCTCCGGCACAACCGGCCTGCCTAAAGGCGTGATGCAGACCCACAGGAACAT
CTGTGTGAGACTCACACACGCATCTGACCCCAGAGTGGGTACACAACTCATCCCCGGCGTATCCGTGCTG
GCCTACCTGCCATTCTTCCACGCCTTCGGCTTCAGTATCAACCTGGGCTATTTCATGGTGGGCCTGAGAG
TGGTGATGCTCCGAAGGTTTAACCAGGAGGTGTTCCTGAAGGCCATCCAGGACTACGAGGTGAGGAGCGT
GATCAACGTTCCCTCCACAATCCTGTTCCTGTCCAAGAGCCCTCTGGTGGACAAGTACGACCTATCCACC
CTGGCGGAGCTGTGCTGTGGAGCCGCTCCTCTGGCGAAGGAGGTGGCCGAGATCGCCGTGAAGAGGCTGA
ACCTGCCAGGGATACGGTGTGGCTACGGTCTAACAGAGTCTACCTCCGCCAACATCCATACTCTGCACAA
CGAGTTCAAGTCCGGCTCCCTGGGCAAGGTGACACCTTACATGGCCGCCAAGATCATCGACAGGAACACC
GGCGAGGCCCTGGGTCCAAACCAGGTGGGCGAGCTGTGCATCTGGGGACCTATGGTAACAAAAGGCTATG
TGAACAACCCACAGGCTACTAAGGAGGCCATCGACGACGACGGCTGGCTGCACTCTGGCGACTTCGGCTA
CTACGACGAGGACGAGTATTTCTACATCGTGGACCGGTACAAGGAGCTGATCAAATACAAGGGCTATCAG
GTCGCCCCTGTGGAGCTGGAGGAGATCCTCCTTCAGCACCCAGGCATCAGGGACGTGGCCGTCGTGGGTA
TCCCTGACATCGAGGCCGGCGAGCTGCCAGCCGGCTTCGTGGTGAAGCAGCCCGGCGCCCAACTCACCGC
TAAGGAGGTGTACGACTTCCTGGCCCAGAGGGTGTCTCACTCCAAGTACCTGAGGGGCGGCGTAAGGTTC
GTGGACTCTATCCCCAGGAACGTGACAGGCAAGATTAGTCGAAAAGAGCTGAGGGAGGCCCTGATGGAGA
AGGCTTCTAAGCTGTAAGCTTAAAGCAGAATGCTGAGCTAAAAGAAAGGCTTTTTCCATTTTCGAGAGAC
AATGAGAAAAGAAGAAGAAGAAGAAGAAGAAGAAGAAGAAGAAGAAGAAAAGAGTAAATAATAAAGCCCC
ACAGGAGGCGAAGTTCTTGTAGCTCCATGTTATCTAAGTTATTGATATTGTTTGCCCTATATTTTATTTC
TGTCATTGTGTATGTTTTGTTCAGTTTCGATCTCCTTGCAAAATGCAGAGATTATGAGATGAATAAACTA
AGTTATATTATTATACGTGTTAATATTCTCCTCCTCTCTCTAGCTAGCCTTTTGTTTTCTCTTTTTCTTA
TTTGATTTTCTTTAAATCAATCCATTTTAGGAGAGGGCCAGGGAGTGATCCAGCAAAACATGAAGATTAG
AAGAAACTTCCCTCTTTTTTTTCCTGAAAACAATTTAACGTCGAGATTTATCTCTTTTTGTAATGGAATC
ATTTCTACAGTTATGACCGCTGTCAGGAGATACATGAGAATTAAGGGAGTCACGGTATGACCCCCGCCGA
TGACGCGGGACAAGCCGTTTTACGTTTGGAACTGACAGAACCGCAACGTTGAAGGAGCCACTGAGCCGCG
GGTTTCTGGAGTTTAATGAGCTAAGCACATACGTCAGAAACCATTATTGCGCGTTCAAAAGTCGCCTAAG
GTCACTATCAGCTAGCAAATATTTCTTGTCAAAAATGCTCCACTGACGTTCCATAAATTCCCCTCGGTAT
CCAATTAGAGTCTCATATTCACTCTCAACTCGATCGAGGCAATGGAGAACATGGAGAACGACGAGAACAT
TGTGGTGGGACCCAAGCCGTTCTACCCGATCGAGGAGGGTTCCGCTGGCACCCAGCTGCGCAAGTACATG
GAGCGCTACGCTAAGCTGGGTGCTATCGCCTTCACCAACGCCGTGACCGGTGTGGATTACTCCTACGCCG
AGTACCTGGAGAAGTCCTGCTGCCTCGGAAAGGCCCTGCAGAACTACGGTCTGGTCGTGGATGGCCGCAT
TGCCCTCTGCTCGGAGAACTGCGAGGAGTTCTTCATTCCCGTGATCGCTGGTCTGTTCATCGGAGTCGGC
GTTGCCCCAACCAACGAGATCTACACCCTGCGCGAGCTGGTCCACAGCCTGGGTATCAGCAAGCCGACCA
TCGTTTTCTCGAGCAAGAAGGGCCTCGACAAGGTTATCACCGTGCAAAAAACCGTCACCACCATCAAGAC
CATCGTTATCCTGGATTCCAAGGTTGACTACCGCGGTTACCAGTGCCTCGACACCTTCATCAAGCGTAAC
ACCCCACCCGGCTTCCAAGCCTCCTCCTTCAAAACCGTGGAGGTTGATCGCAAGGAGCAGGTGGCCCTGA
TCATGAACTCCTCCGGCTCCACCGGTCTGCCAAAGGGCGTGCAGCTGACCCACGAGAACACCGTCACCCG
CTTCTCGCATGCCCGTGATCCCATCTACGGCAACCAGGTGTCCCCAGGCACCGCCGTCCTGACCGTCGTG
CCCCTCCACCACGGCTTCGGCATGTTCACCACTCTCGGCTACTTGATCTGCGGCTTCCGTGTGGTGATGC
TGACTAAGTTCGACGAGGAGACTTTCCTCAAGACCCTGCAAGACTACAAGTGCACTTACGTGATCCTGGT
GCCGACCCTGTTCGCCATCCTGAACAAGAGCGAGCTGTTGAACAAATACGACCTGTCGAACCTGGTGGAG
ATCGCTTCCGGCGGCGCCCCACTGTCGAAGGAAGTTGGCGAGGCCGTTGCTCGCCGCTTCAACCTGCCCG
GCGTCCGTCAGGGTTACGGCCTGACCGAGACTACCTCGGCTATCATCATCACCCCCGAGGGCGACGATAA
GCCCGGCGCTTCCGGCAAGGTTGTTCCACTCTTCAAAGCCAAGGTGATCGACCTGGACACCAAGAAGTCC
CTGGGTCCCAACCGTCGCGGAGAAGTGTGCGTCAAGGGCCCCATGCTGATGAAGGGCTACGTCAACAACC
CAGAGGCCACCAAGGAGTTGATCGACGAGGAGGGCTGGCTGCACACTGGTGACATCGGTTACTACGACGA
AGAGAAGCACTTCTTCATCGTTGACCGCCTGAAGTCCTTGATCAAGTACAAGGGCTACCAGGTTCCCCCC
GCCGAGCTCGAGAGCGTCCTGCTGCAGCACCCCTCCATTTTCGATGCCGGAGTGGCCGGTGTCCCCGATC
CCGTGGCTGGCGAGCTGCCAGGTGCCGTCGTCGTGCTGGAGTCCGGCAAGAACATGACCGAGAAGGAAGT
GATGGATTACGTGGCCTCGCAAGTGTCCAACGCCAAGCGCCTGCGCGGCGGCGTGCGCTTCGTGGATGAG
GTGCCCAAGGGCCTCACCGGAAAGATCGACGGTCGCGCTATCCGCGAGATCCTCAAGAAGCCCGTGGCCA
AGATGTGAGCTTGGAATGGATCTTCGATCCCGATCGTTCAAACATTTGGCAATAAAGTTTCTTAAGATTG
AATCCTGTTGCCGGTCTTGCGACGATTATCATATAATTTCTGTTGAATTACGTTAAGCATGTAATAATTA
ACATGTAATGCATGACGTTATTTATGAGATGGGTTTTTATGATTAGAGTCCCGCAATTATACATTTAATA
CGCGATAGAAAACAAAATATAGCGCGCAAACTAGGATAAATTATCGCGCGCGGTGTCATCTATGTTACTA
GATCGGGAATTGCCAAGCTAATTCTTGAAGATGAAAGGGCCTCGTGATACGCCTATTTTTATAGGTTAAT
GTCATGATAATAATGGTTTCTTAGACGTCAGGTGGCACTTTTCGGGGAAATGTGCGCGGAACCCCTATTT
GTTTATTTTTCTAAATACATTCAAATATGTATCCGCTCATGAGACAATAACCCTGATAAATGCTTCAATA
ATGGGACCGACTCGCGCTGTCATGAGACCGGATCCTGACAGGATATATTGGCGGGTAAACTAAGTCGCTG
TATGTGTTTGTTTGAGATCTCATGTGAGCAAAAGGCCAGCAAAAGGCCAGGAACCGTAAAAAGGCCGCGT
TGCTGGCGTTTTTCCATAGGCTCCGCCCCCCTGACGAGCATCACAAAAATCGACGCTCAAGTCAGAGGTG
GCGAAACCCGACAGGACTATAAAGATACCAGGCGTTTCCCCCTGGAAGCTCCCTCGTGCGCTCTCCTGTT
CCGACCCTGCCGCTTACCGGATACCTGTCCGCCTTTCTCCCTTCGGGAAGCGTGGCGCTTTCTCATAGCT
CACGCTGTAGGTATCTCAGTTCGGTGTAGGTCGTTCGCTCCAAGCTGGGCTGTGTGCACGAACCCCCCGT
TCAGCCCGACCGCTGCGCCTTATCCGGTAACTATCGTCTTGAGTCCAACCCGGTAAGACACGACTTATCG
CCACTGGCAGCAGCCACTGGTAACAGGATTAGCAGAGCGAGGTATGTAGGCGGTGCTACAGAGTTCTTGA
AGTGGTGGCCTAACTACGGCTACACTAGAAGAACAGTATTTGGTATCTGCGCTCTGCTGAAGCCAGTTAC
CTTCGGAAGAAGAGTTGGTAGCTCTTGATCCGGCAAACAAACCACCGCTGGTAGCGGTGGTTTTTTTGTT
TGCAAGCAGCAGATTACGCGCAGAAAAAAAGGATCTCAAGAAGATCCTTTGATCTTTTCTACGGGGTCTG
ACGCTCAGTGGAACGAAAACTCACGTTAAGGGATTTTGGTCATGAGATTATCAAAAAGGATCTTCACCTA
GATCCTTTTAAATTAAAAATGAAGTTTTAAATCAATCTAAAGTATATATGTGTAACATTGGTCTAGTGAT
TATTTGCCGACTACCTTGGTGATCTCGCCTTTCACGTAGTGGACAAATTCTTCCAACTGATCTGCGCGCG
AGGCCAAGCGATCTTCTTCTTGTCCAAGATAAGCCTGTCTAGCTTCAAGTATGACGGGCTGATACTGGGC
CGGCAGGCGCTCCATTGCCCAGTCGGCAGCGACATCCTTCGGCGCGATTTTGCCGGTTACTGCGCTGTAC
CAAATGCGGGACAACGTAAGCACTACATTTCGCTCATCACCAGCCCAGTCGGGCGGCGAGTTCCATAGCG
TTAAGGTTTCATTTAGCGCCTCAAATAGATCCTGTTCAGGAACCGGATCAAAGAGTTCCTCCGCCGCTGG
ACCTACCAAGGCAACGCTATGTTCTCTTGCTTTTGTCAGCAAGATAGCCAGATCAATGTCGATCGTGGCT
GGCTCGAAGATACCTGCAAGAATGTCATTGCGCTGCCATTCTCCAAATTGCAGTTCGCGCTTAGCTGGAT
AACGCCACGGAATGATGTCGTCGTGCACAACAATGGTGACTTCTACAGCGCGGAGAATCTCGCTCTCTCC
AGGGGAAGCCGAAGTTTCCAAAAGGTCGTTGATCAAAGCTCGCCGCGTTGTTTCATCAAGCCTTACGGTC
ACCGTAACCAGCAAATCAATATCACTGTGTGGCTTCAGGCCGCCATCCACTGCGGAGCCGTACAAATGTA
CGGCCAGCAACGTCGGTTCGAGATGGCGCTCGATGACGCCAACTACCTCTGATAGTTGAGTCGATACTTC
GGCGATCACCGCTTCCCTCATAATGTTTAACTTTGTTTTAGGGCGACTGCCCTGCTGCGTAACATCGTTG
CTGCTCCATAACATCAAACATCGACCCACGGCGTAACGCGCTTGCTGCTTGGATGCCCGAGGCATAGACT
GTACCCCAAAAAAACAGTCATAACAAGCCATGAAAACCGCCACTGCGCCGTTACCACCGCTGCGTTCGGT
CAAGGTTCTGGACCAGTTGCGTGAGCGCATACGCTACTTGCATTACAGCTTACGAACCGAACAGGCTTAT
GTCCACTGGGTTCGTGCCTTCATCCGTTTCCACGGTGTGCGTCACCCGGCAACCTTGGGTAGCAGCGAAG
TCGAGGCATTTCTGTCCTGGCTGGAACACCCCTTGTATTACTGTTTATGTAAGCAGACAGTTTTATTGTT
CATGATGATATATTTTTATCTTGTGCAATGTAACATCAGAGATTTTGAGACACAACGTGGCTTTGTTGAA
TAAATCGAACTTTTGCTGAGTTGAAGGATCAGATCACGCATCTTCCCGACAACGCAGACCGTTCCGTGGC
AAAGCAAAAGTTCAAAATCACCAACTGGTCCACCTACAACAAAGCTCTCATCAACCGTGGCTCCCTCACT
TTCTGGCTGGATGATGGGGCGATTCAGGCGATCCCCATCCAACAGCCCGCCGTCGAGCGGGCTTTTTTAT
CCCCGGAAGCCTGTGGATAGAGGGTAGTTATCCACGTGAAACCGCTAATGCCCCGCAAAGCCTTGATTCA
CGGGGCTTTCCGGCCCGCTCCAAAAACTATCCACGTGAAATCGCTAATCAGGGTACGTGAAATCGCTAAT
CGGAGTACGTGAAATCGCTAATAAGGTCACGTGAAATCGCTAATCAAAAAGGCACGTGAGAACGCTAATA
GCCCTTTCAGATCAACAGCTTGCAAACACCCCTCGCTCCGGCAAGTAGTTACAGCAAGTAGTATGTTCAA
TTAGCTTTTCAATTATGAATATATATATCAATTATTGGTCGCCCTTGGCTTGTGGACAATGCGCTACGCG
CACCGGCTCCGCCCGTGGACAACCGCAAGCGGTTGCCCACCGTCGAGCGCCTTTGCCCACAACCCGGCGG
CCGGCCGCAACAGATCGTTTTATAAATTTTTTTTTTTGAAAAAGAAAAAGCCCGAAAGGCGGCAACCTCT
CGGGCTTCTGGATTTCCGATCCCCGGAATTAGATCTTGGCAGGATATATTGTGGTG
